Addgene plasmid #27000: pCI HA NEDD4L
Depositing lab: Joan Massague. Depositing organization: Memorial Sloan-Kettering Cancer Center. Publication: Ubiquitin ligase Nedd4L targets activated Smad2/3 to limit TGF-beta signaling. Gao S, Alarcon C, Sapkota G, Rahman S, Chen PY, Goerner N, Macias MJ, Erdjument-Bromage H, Tempst P, Massague J. Mol Cell. 2009 Nov 13. 36(3):457-68. 10.1016/j.molcel.2009.09.043 PubMed 19917253.
Backbone
  Vector backbone: pCI
  Backbone size w/o insert (bp): 4000
  Vector type: Mammalian Expression
Growth in bacteria
  Bacterial resistance: Ampicillin, 100 μg/mL
  Growth temperature: 37°C
  Growth strain: DH5alpha
  Copy number: High Copy
Gene/Insert
  Gene/Insert name: NEDD4L
  Species: H. sapiens (human)
  Insert size (bp): 3000
  Entrez Gene: NEDD4L (a.k.a. NEDD4-2, NEDD4.2, PVNH7, RSP5, hNEDD4-2)
  Tag / fusion protein: HA (N terminal on insert)
  Cloning method: Restriction Enzyme; 5′ cloning site KpnI (not destroyed); 3′ cloning site NotI (not destroyed)
  Sequencing primers: 5′ T7; 3′ EBV-rev
Terms and licenses: Academic/Nonprofit Terms; Industry Terms: Not Available to Industry
How to cite: pCI HA NEDD4L was a gift from Joan Massague (Addgene plasmid # 27000 ; http://n2t.net/addgene:27000 ; RRID:Addgene_27000)
