[The description below was written by a language model from this plasmid's Addgene catalogue record and pLannotate feature annotations shown in this document.]
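Description:
pCI HA NEDD4L is a mammalian expression plasmid built on the pCI backbone that drives expression of human NEDD4L (also called NEDD4-2), a HECT-type E3 ubiquitin ligase, carrying an N-terminal HA epitope tag. The sequenced construct is about 7 kb, consistent with a roughly 3 kb insert placed between the KpnI and NotI sites of a roughly 4 kb backbone. In bacteria it is maintained through a high-copy ColE1/pUC-type origin and selected with ampicillin through the β-lactamase gene and its own promoter. An f1 origin is also present, which allows production of single-stranded DNA. No mammalian selection marker is annotated, so the plasmid is suited to transient transfection.

Transcription in mammalian cells comes from the human cytomegalovirus immediate early enhancer and promoter, followed by a chimeric β-globin/immunoglobulin heavy chain intron, which generally improves mRNA processing and expression. A T7 promoter upstream of the insert serves as a sequencing primer site and could support in vitro transcription. The NEDD4L coding region is followed by an SV40 polyadenylation signal. The HA tag is listed in the catalogue entry but was not annotated by the automated feature caller. Several very short annotated fragments (CLIP-tag, large T antigen, lacZα, bom, rop) are most likely backbone remnants or incidental matches rather than functional elements.

The associated publication concerns NEDD4L targeting activated Smad2/3 to limit TGF-β signalling. The plasmid is accordingly suited to overexpressing epitope-tagged NEDD4L for detection or immunoprecipitation with anti-HA antibodies, and for studying substrate ubiquitination and turnover.
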