Features (pLannotate 1.2.2; 15 found; start..end, strand, type, name):
     93..470     +  enhancer       CMV enhancer: human cytomegalovirus immediate early enhancer
    472..671     +  promoter       CMV promoter: human cytomegalovirus (CMV) immediate early promoter
    810..942     +  intron         chimeric intron: chimera between introns from human β-globin and immunoglobulin heavy chain genes
    987..1005    +  promoter       T7 promoter: promoter for bacteriophage T7 RNA polymerase
   1090..1107    +  CDS            CLIP-tag™ (fragment): human O6-alkylguanine-DNA-alkyltransferase variant that forms covalent bonds with benzylcytosine derivatives fast-reacting variant, optimized for mammalian expression
   1305..4055    +  CDS            NEDD4L (fragment): NED4L_HUMAN - Also known as KIAA0439, NEDL3. Experimental evidence at protein level: Swiss-Prot protein existence level 1. E3 ubiquitin-protein ligase which accepts ubiquitin from an E2 ubiquitin-conjugating enzyme in the form of a thioester and then directly transfers the ubiquitin to targeted substrates. Inhibits TGF- beta signaling by triggering SMAD2 and TGFBR1 ubiquitination and proteasome-dependent degradation. Promotes ubiquitination and internalization of various plasma membrane channels such as ENaC, SCN2A/Nav1.2, SCN3A/Nav1.3, SCN5A/Nav1.5, SCN9A/Nav1.7, SCN10A/Nav1.8, KCNA3/Kv1.3, K
   4082..4203    -  polyA_signal   SV40 poly(A) signal: SV40 polyadenylation signal
   4226..4294    -  CDS            large T antigen (fragment): large T antigen from SV40 (simian virus 40)
   4313..4380    +  CDS            lacZα (fragment): LacZα fragment of β-galactosidase; lacZ fragment
   4384..4812    +  rep_origin     f1 ori (sequence partly withheld): f1 bacteriophage origin of replication; arrow indicates direction of (+) strand synthesis
   4840..4939    -  misc_feature   bom (fragment): basis of mobility region from pBR322
   5041..5076    -  CDS            rop (fragment): Rop protein, which maintains plasmids at low copy number; rop
   5171..5275    +  promoter       AmpR promoter: bla
   5276..6136    +  CDS            AmpR: β-lactamase; bla; confers resistance to ampicillin, carbenicillin, and related antibiotics
   6307..6895    +  rep_origin     ori: high-copy-number ColE1/pMB1/pBR322/pUC origin of replication
>Addgene plasmid #27000 | pCI HA NEDD4L | addgene full sequence | sequence record 177678 | Addgene NGS Result
TCAATATTGGCTATTGGCCATTGCATACGTTGTATCTATATCATAATATGTACATTTATATTGGCTCATG
TCCAATATGACCGCCATGTTGGCATTGATTATTGACTAGTTATTAATAGTAATCAATTACGGGGTCATTA
GTTCATAGCCCATATATGGAGTTCCGCGTTACATAACTTACGGTAAATGGCCCGCCTGGCTGACCGCCCA
ACGACCCCCGCCCATTGACGTCAATAATGACGTATGTTCCCATAGTAACGCCAATAGGGACTTTCCATTG
ACGTCAATGGGTGGAGTATTTACGGTAAACTGCCCACTTGGCAGTACATCAAGTGTATCATATGCCAAGT
CCGCCCCCTATTGACGTCAATGACGGTAAATGGCCCGCCTGGCATTATGCCCAGTACATGACCTTACGGG
ACTTTCCTACTTGGCAGTACATCTACGTATTAGTCATCGCTATTACCATGGTGATGCGGTTTTGGCAGTA
CACCAATGGGCGTGGATAGCGGTTTGACTCACGGGGATTTCCAAGTCTCCACCCCATTGACGTCAATGGG
AGTTTGTTTTGGCACCAAAATCAACGGGACTTTCCAAAATGTCGTAATAACCCCGCCCCGTTGACGCAAA
TGGGCGGTAGGCGTGTACGGTGGGAGGTCTATATAAGCAGAGCTCGTTTAGTGAACCGTCAGATCACTAG
AAGCTTTATTGCGGTAGTTTATCACAGTTAAATTGCTAACGCAGTCAGTGCTTCTGACACAACAGTCTCG
AACTTAAGCTGCAGAAGTTGGTCGTGAGGCACTGGGCAGGTAAGTATCAAGGTTACAAGACAGGTTTAAG
GAGACCAATAGAAACTGGGCTTGTCGAGACAGAGAAGACTCTTGCGTTTCTGATAGGCACCTATTGGTCT
TACTGACATCCACTTTGCCTTTCTCTCCACAGGTGTCCACTCCCAGTTCAATTACAGCTCTTAAGGCTAG
AGTACTTAATACGACTCACTATAGGCTAGCCTCGAGACCATGGATTATCCGTATGATGTTCCTGATTATG
CAGAATTCACGCGTGGTACCCCGGGTGGGTGGCTGCGCAGGGCCCTACCTGGGCGGGAGCGGCTGCAGAG
CCCTGTCCACGCGGTGCCTCCCCAGCACGGCACCTCCCACTCCAGGCTGTTGGTTACCTGGCCGGGAGCT
GGCAGAGACCAGGATTTCTCCTCGCCGCCGTTGCTGTTGTTAGGGGAAACAGACCATCTGCATCTAGACC
TGCCTCTCTCTCCGCTCCCCACTTCAGACGAGCTCTTCCTGCCTGGAATCTGTGATCCGTATGTGAAACT
TTCATTGTACGTAGCGGATGAGAATAGAGAACTTGCTTTGGTCCAGACAAAAACAATTAAAAAGACACTG
AACCCAAAATGGAATGAAGAATTTTATTTCAGGGTAAACCCATCTAATCACAGACTCCTATTTGAAGTAT
TTGACGAAAATAGACTGACACGAGACGACTTCCTGGGCCAGGTGGACGTGCCCCTTAGTCACCTTCCGAC
AGAAGATCCAACCATGGAGCGACCCTATACATTTAAGGACTTTCTCCTCAGACCAAGAAGTCATAAGTCT
CGAGTTAAGGGATTTTTGCGATTGAAAATGGCCTATATGCCAAAAAATGGAGGTCAAGATGAAGAAAACA
GTGACCAGAGGGATGACATGGAGCATGGATGGGAAGTTGTTGACTCAAATGACTCGGCTTCTCAGCACCA
AGAGGAACTTCCTCCTCCTCCTCTGCCTCCCGGGTGGGAAGAAAAAGTGGACAATTTAGGCCGAACTTAC
TATGTCAACCACAACAACCGGACCACTCAGTGGCACAGACCAAGCCTGATGGACGTGTCCTCGGAGTCGG
ACAATAACATCAGACAGATCAACCAGGAGGCAGCACACCGGCGCTTCCGCTCCCGCAGGCACATCAGCGA
AGACTTGGAGCCCGAGCCCTCGGAGGGCGGGGATGTCCCCGAGCCTTGGGAGACCATTTCAGAGGAAGTG
AATATCGCTGGAGACTCTCTCGGTCTGGCTCTGCCCCCACCACCGGCCTCCCCAGGATCTCGGACCAGCC
CTCAGGAGCTGTCAGAGGAACTAAGCAGAAGGCTTCAGATCACTCCAGACTCCAATGGGGAACAGTTCAG
CTCTTTGATTCAAAGAGAACCCTCCTCAAGGTTGAGGTCATGCAGTGTCACCGACGCAGTTGCAGAACAG
GGCCATCTACCACCGCCATCAGTGGCCTATGTACATACCACGCCGGGTCTGCCTTCAGGCTGGGAAGAAA
GAAAAGATGCTAAGGGGCGCACATACTATGTCAATCATAACAATCGAACCACAACTTGGACTCGACCTAT
CATGCAGCTTGCAGAAGATGGTGCGTCCGGATCAGCCACAAACAGTAACAACCATCTAATCGAGCCTCAG
ATCCGCCGGCCTCGTAGCCTCAGCTCGCCAACAGTAACTTTATCTGCCCCGCTGGAGGGTGCCAAGGACT
CACCCGTACGTCGGGCTGTGAAAGACACCCTTTCCAACCCACAGTCCCCACAGCCATCACCTTACAACTC
CCCCAAACCACAACACAAAGTCACACAGAGCTTCTTGCCACCCGGCTGGGAAATGAGGATAGCGCCAAAC
GGCCGGCCCTTCTTCATTGATCATAACACAAAGACTACAACCTGGGAAGATCCACGTTTGAAATTTCCAG
TACATATGCGGTCAAAGACATCTTTAAACCCCAATGACCTTGGCCCCCTTCCTCCTGGCTGGGAAGAAAG
AATTCACTTGGATGGCCGAACGTTTTATATTGATCATAATAGCAAAATTACTCAGTGGGAAGACCCAAGA
CTGCAGAACCCAGCTATTACTGGTCCGGCTGTCCCTTACTCCAGAGAATTTAAGCAGAAATATGACTACT
TCAGGAAGAAATTAAAGAAACCTGCTGATATCCCCAATAGGTTTGAAATGAAACTTCACAGAAATAACAT
ATTTGAAGAGTCCTATCGGAGAATTATGTCCGTGAAAAGACCAGATGTCCTAAAAGCTAGACTGTGGATT
GAGTTTGAATCAGAGAAAGGTCTTGACTATGGGGGTGTGGCCAGAGAATGGTTCTTCTTACTGTCCAAAG
AGATGTTCAACCCCTACTACGGCCTCTTTGAGTACTCTGCCACGGACAACTACACCCTTCAGATCAACCC
TAATTCAGGCCTCTGTAATGAGGATCATTTGTCCTACTTCACTTTTATTGGAAGAGTTGCTGGTCTGGCC
GTATTTCATGGGAAGCTCTTAGATGGTTTCTTCATTAGACCATTTTACAAGATGATGTTGGGAAAGCAGA
TAACCCTGAATGACATGGAATCTGTGGATAGTGAATATTACAACTCTTTGAAATGGATCCTGGAGAATGA
CCCTACTGAGCTGGACCTCATGTTCTGCATAGACGAAGAAAACTTTGGACAGACATATCAAGTGGATTTG
AAGCCCAATGGGTCAGAAATAATGGTCACAAATGAAAACAAAAGGGAATATATCGACTTAGTCATCCAGT
GGAGATTTGTGAACAGGGTCCAGAAGCAGATGAACGCCTTCTTGGAGGGATTCACAGAACTACTTCCTAT
TGATTTGATTAAAATTTTTGACGAAAATGAGCTGGAGTTGCTCATGTGCGGCCTCGGTGATGTGGATGTG
AATGACTGGAGACAGCATTCTATTTACAAGAACGGCTACTGCCCAAACCACCCCGTCATTCAGTGGTTCT
GGAAGGCTGTGCTACTCATGGACGCCGAAAAGCGTATCCGGTTACTGCAGTTTGTCACAGGGACATCGCG
AGTACCTATGAATGGATTTGCCGAACTTTATGGTTCCAATGGTCCTCAGCTGTTTACAATAGAGCAATGG
GGCAGTCCTGAGAAACTGCCCAGAGCTCACACATGCTTTAATCGCCTTGACTTACCTCCATATGAAACCT
TTGAAGATTTACGAGAGAAACTTCTCATGGCCGTGGAAAATGCTCAAGGATTTGAAGGGGTGGATTAAGC
GGCCGCTTCGAGCAGACATGATAAGATACATTGATGAGTTTGGACAAACCACAACTAGAATGCAGTGAAA
AAAATGCTTTATTTGTGAAATTTGTGATGCTATTGCTTTATTTGTAACCATTATAAGCTGCAATAAACAA
GTTAACAACAACAATTGCATTCATTTTATGTTTCAGGTTCAGGGGGAGATGTGGGAGGTTTTTTAAAGCA
AGTAAAACCTCTACAAATGTGGTAAAATCGATAAGGATCCGGGCTGGCGTAATAGCGAAGAGGCCCGCAC
CGATCGCCCTTCCCAACAGTTGCGCAGCCTGAATGGCGAATGG
[124 nt withheld, positions 4384-4507]
C
[91 nt withheld, positions 4509-4599]
A
[49 nt withheld, positions 4601-4649]
CCTTTGACGTTGGAGTCCACGTTCTTT
[37 nt withheld, positions 4677-4713]
ACCCTATCTCGGTCTATTCTTTTGATTTATAAGGGATTTTGCCGATTTCGGCCTATTGGTTAAAAAATGA
GCTGATTTAACAAAAATTTAACGCGAATTTTAACAAAATATTAACGCTTACAATTTCCTGATGCGGTATT
TTCTCCTTACGCATCTGTGCGGTATTTCACACCGCATATGGTGCACTCTCAGTACAATCTGCTCTGATGC
CGCATAGTTAAGCCAGCCCCGACACCCGCCAACACCCGCTGACGCGCCCTGACGGGCTTGTCTGCTCCCG
GCATCCGCTTACAGACAAGCTGTGACCGTCTCCGGGAGCTGCATGTGTCAGAGGTTTTCACCGTCATCAC
CGAAACGCGCGAGACGAAAGGGCCTCGTGATACGCCTATTTTTATAGGTTAATGTCATGATAATAATGGT
TTCTTAGACGTCAGGTGGCACTTTTCGGGGAAATGTGCGCGGAACCCCTATTTGTTTATTTTTCTAAATA
CATTCAAATATGTATCCGCTCATGAGACAATAACCCTGATAAATGCTTCAATAATATTGAAAAAGGAAGA
GTATGAGTATTCAACATTTCCGTGTCGCCCTTATTCCCTTTTTTGCGGCATTTTGCCTTCCTGTTTTTGC
TCACCCAGAAACGCTGGTGAAAGTAAAAGATGCTGAAGATCAGTTGGGTGCACGAGTGGGTTACATCGAA
CTGGATCTCAACAGCGGTAAGATCCTTGAGAGTTTTCGCCCCGAAGAACGTTTTCCAATGATGAGCACTT
TTAAAGTTCTGCTATGTGGCGCGGTATTATCCCGTATTGACGCCGGGCAAGAGCAACTCGGTCGCCGCAT
ACACTATTCTCAGAATGACTTGGTTGAGTACTCACCAGTCACAGAAAAGCATCTTACGGATGGCATGACA
GTAAGAGAATTATGCAGTGCTGCCATAACCATGAGTGATAACACTGCGGCCAACTTACTTCTGACAACGA
TCGGAGGACCGAAGGAGCTAACCGCTTTTTTGCACAACATGGGGGATCATGTAACTCGCCTTGATCGTTG
GGAACCGGAGCTGAATGAAGCCATACCAAACGACGAGCGTGACACCACGATGCCTGTAGCAATGGCAACA
ACGTTGCGCAAACTATTAACTGGCGAACTACTTACTCTAGCTTCCCGGCAACAATTAATAGACTGGATGG
AGGCGGATAAAGTTGCAGGACCACTTCTGCGCTCGGCCCTTCCGGCTGGCTGGTTTATTGCTGATAAATC
TGGAGCCGGTGAGCGTGGGTCTCGCGGTATCATTGCAGCACTGGGGCCAGATGGTAAGCCCTCCCGTATC
GTAGTTATCTACACGACGGGGAGTCAGGCAACTATGGATGAACGAAATAGACAGATCGCTGAGATAGGTG
CCTCACTGATTAAGCATTGGTAACTGTCAGACCAAGTTTACTCATATATACTTTAGATTGATTTAAAACT
TCATTTTTAATTTAAAAGGATCTAGGTGAAGATCCTTTTTGATAATCTCATGACCAAAATCCCTTAACGT
GAGTTTTCGTTCCACTGAGCGTCAGACCCCGTAGAAAAGATCAAAGGATCTTCTTGAGATCCTTTTTTTC
TGCGCGTAATCTGCTGCTTGCAAACAAAAAAACCACCGCTACCAGCGGTGGTTTGTTTGCCGGATCAAGA
GCTACCAACTCTTTTTCCGAAGGTAACTGGCTTCAGCAGAGCGCAGATACCAAATACTGTTCTTCTAGTG
TAGCCGTAGTTAGGCCACCACTTCAAGAACTCTGTAGCACCGCCTACATACCTCGCTCTGCTAATCCTGT
TACCAGTGGCTGCTGCCAGTGGCGATAAGTCGTGTCTTACCGGGTTGGACTCAAGACGATAGTTACCGGA
TAAGGCGCAGCGGTCGGGCTGAACGGGGGGTTCGTGCACACAGCCCAGCTTGGAGCGAACGACCTACACC
GAACTGAGATACCTACAGCGTGAGCTATGAGAAAGCGCCACGCTTCCCGAAGGGAGAAAGGCGGACAGGT
ATCCGGTAAGCGGCAGGGTCGGAACAGGAGAGCGCACGAGGGAGCTTCCAGGGGGAAACGCCTGGTATCT
TTATAGTCCTGTCGGGTTTCGCCACCTCTGACTTGAGCGTCGATTTTTGTGATGCTCGTCAGGGGGGCGG
AGCCTATGGAAAAACGCCAGCAACGCGGCCTTTTTACGGTTCCTGGCCTTTTGCTGGCCTTTTGCTCACA
TGGCTCGACAGATCTTCAATATTGGCCATTAGCCATATTATTCATTGGTTATATAGCATAAA
